>Addgene plasmid #117031 | SG-C-Int-2 | addgene full sequence | sequence record 228393 | Addgene NGS Result
GATACTGTTACTTACCGATTATTGTGAAGAACCAGACCGTTTGTTGTAGCACACTCGGCGAAAATCTGAA
TAGTAACTTCTTGACAATTAATCATCCGGCTCGTAATTTATGTGGAAAAGAGGAGAAATACTAGATAAAG
TTGTGCCGTATCCAGCGGTTACCAATAATAGTCTCCAGGCATCAAATAAAACGAAAGGCTCAGTCGAAAG
ACTGGGCCTTTCGTTTTATCTGTTGTTTGTCGGTGAACGCTCTCTACTAGAGTCACACTGGCTCACCTTC
GGGTGGGCCTTTCTGCGTTTATATAGTAAAGTTCCAATAAGACTCCAGGTATCTGTCCGTGTAAAAAAGA
GTATTGACTTCGCATCTTTTTGTACCTTAATGTGTGGATCACACAGGAAAGTACTAGATGACTAAGAAAG
TAGCAATCTATACACGAGTATCCACTACTAACCAAGCAGAGGAAGGCTTCTCAATTGATGAGCAAATTGA
CCGTTTAACAAAATATGCTGAAGCAATGGGGTGGCAAGTATCTGATACTTATACTGATGCTGGTTTTTCA
GGGGCCAAACTTGAACGCCCAGCAATGCAAAGATTAATCAACGATATCGAGAATAAAGCTTTTGATACAG
TTCTTGTATATAAGCTAGACCGCCTTTCACGTAGTGTAAGAGATACTCTTTATCTTGTTAAGGATGTGTT
CACAAAAAATAAAATAGACTTTATCTCGCTTAATGAAAGTATTGATACTTCTTCTGCTATGGGTAGCTTG
TTTCTCACTATTCTTTCTGCAATTAATGAGTTTGAAAGAGAGAATATAAAAGAACGCATGACTATGGGTA
AACTAGGGCGAGCGAAATCTGGTAAGTCTATGATGTGGACTAAGACAGCTTTTGGGTATTACCACAACAG
AAAGACAGGTATATTAGAAATTGTTCCTTTACAAGCTACAATAGTTGAACAAATATTCACTGATTATTTA
TCAGGAATATCACTTACAAAATTAAGAGATAAACTCAATGAATCTGGACACATCGGTAAAGATATACCGT
GGTCTTATCGTACCCTAAGACAAACACTTGATAATCCAGTTTACTGTGGTTATATCAAATTTAAGGACAG
CCTATTTGAAGGTATGCACAAACCAATTATCCCTTATGAGACTTATTTAAAAGTTCAAAAAGAGCTAGAA
GAAAGACAACAGCAGACTTATGAAAGAAATAACAACCCTAGACCTTTCCAAGCTAAATATATGCTGTCAG
GGATGGCAAGGTGCGGTTACTGTGGAGCACCTTTAAAAATTGTTCTTGGCCACAAAAGAAAAGATGGAAG
CCGCACTATGAAATATCACTGTGCAAATAGATTTCCTCGAAAAACAAAAGGAATTACAGTATATAATGAC
AATAAAAAGTGTGATTCAGGAACTTATGATTTAAGTAATTTAGAAAATACTGTTATTGACAACCTGATTG
GATTTCAAGAAAATAATGACTCCTTATTGAAAATTATCAATGGCAACAACCAACCTATTCTTGATACTTC
GTCATTTAAAAAGCAAATTTCACAGATCGATAAAAAAATACAAAAGAACTCTGATTTGTACCTAAATGAT
TTTATCACTATGGATGAGTTGAAAGATCGTACTGATTCCCTTCAGGCTGAGAAAAAGCTGCTTAAAGCTA
AGATTAGCGAAAATAAATTTAATGACTCTACTGATGTTTTTGAGTTAGTTAAAACTCAGTTGGGCTCAAT
TCCGATTAATGAACTATCATATGATAATAAAAAGAAAATCGTCAACAACCTTGTATCAAAGGTTGATGTT
ACTGCTGATAATGTAGATATCATATTTAAATTCCAACTCGCTACCGGTTAAATTGAACCTCTACTACGAG
TGAGTTGAGATTACAGCCTTACTCGGTACCAAATTCCAGAAAAGAGACGCTTTCGAGCGTCTTTTTTCGT
TTTGGTCCCTTACGCTATTATTGAAGCCAGTCTGTTACCGAAGTGAAATTGACGGCTAGCTCAGTCCTAG
GTACAGTGCTAGCCAGAGGAAGGAGGCTCGAACGATTACGGATTGCTCTACTGTGACTGAAGTTTACAAC
CCAATTATTGAAGGCCGCTAACGCGGCCTTTTTTTGTTTCTGGTCTCCCTGAGGCACAGAGATTTACTTT
ATTCACGACTTCAGATACGCACAGCTAACACCACGTCGTCCCTATCTGCTGCCCTAGGTCTATGAGTGGT
TGCTGGATAACTTTACGGGCATGCATAAGGCTCGTATGATATATTCAGGGAGACCACAACGGTTTCCCTC
TACAAATAATTTTGTTTAACTTTAGTAATTTCAACAAAATAACTAGGATTCGAAATACGGTCTACTACAG
AAGGGTGGTTTATCTTACTCAACGACGAACAATAAGGCCTCCCTAACGGGGGGCCTTTTTTATTGATAAC
AAAAAGATTTCCCTCGTCACGCAGTAAGTATTTATCGTAGAAGATCACTTTTATCGGTTTCCAGAACAGG
TAAGAGCCAATAGTGATTACTTCGCGTTATGCAGGCTTCCTCGCTCACTGACTCGCTGCGCTCGGTCGTT
CGGCTGCGGCGAGCGGTATCAGCTCACTCAAAGGCGGTAATCCTAGCTAGGGCGTTCGGCTGCGGCGAGC
GGTATCAGCTCACTCAAAGGCGGTAATACGGTTATCCACAGAATCAGGGGATAACGCAGGAAAGAACATG
TGAGCAAAAGGCCAGCAAAAGGCCAGGAACCGTAAAAAGGCCGCGTTGCTGGCGTTTTTCCATAGGCTCC
GCCCCCCTGACGAGCATCACAAAAATCGACGCTCAAGTCAGAGGTGGCGAAACCCGACAGGACTATAAAG
ATACCAGGCGTTTCCCCCTGGAAGCTCCCTCGTGCGCTCTCCTGTTCCGACCCTGCCGCTTACCGGATAC
CTGTCCGCCTTTCTCCCTTCGGGAAGCGTGGCGCTTTCTCATAGCTCACGCTGTAGGTATCTCAGTTCGG
TGTAGGTCGTTCGCTCCAAGCTGGGCTGTGTGCACGAACCCCCCGTTCAGCCCGACCGCTGCGCCTTATC
CGGTAACTATCGTCTTGAGTCCAACCCGGTAAGACACGACTTATCGCCACTGGCAGCARCTTATCGCCAC
TGGCAGCAGCCACTGGTAACAGGATTAGCAGAGCGAGGTATGTAGGCGGTGCTACAGAGTTCTTGAAGTG
GTGGCCTAACTACGGCTACACTAGAAGGACAGTATTTGGTATCTGCGCTCTGCTGAAGCCAGTTACCTTC
GGAAAAAGAGTTGGTAGCTCTTGATCCGGCAAACAAACCACCGCTGGTAGCGGTGGTTTTTTGTTTGCAA
GCAGCAGATTACGCGCAGAAAAAAAGGATCTCAAGAAGATCCTTTGATCTTTTCTACGGGGTCTGACGCT
CAGTGGAACGAAAACTCACGTTAAGGGATTTTGGTCATGACTTGTGCTTGGATTCTCACCAATAAAAAAC
GCCCGGCGGCAACCGAGCGTTCTGAACAAATCCAGATGGAGTTCTGAGGTCATTACTGGATCTATCAGCA
GGAGTCCAAGCGAGCTCGATATCACTAAATACATTCAAATATCTATCCGCTCATGAGACAATAACCCTGA
TAAATGCTTCAATAATATTGAAAAAGGAAGAATATGAGTATTCAACATTTCCGTGTCGCCCTTATTCCCT
TTTTTGCGGCATTTTGCCTTCCTGTTTTTGCTCACCCAGAAACGCTGGTGAAAGTAAAAGATGCCGAAGA
TCAGTTGGGTGCACGTGTGGGTTACATCGAACTGGACCTCAACAGCGGTAAGATTCTTGAGAGTTTTCGC
CCCGAAGAACGTTTCCCAATGATGAGCACTTTTAAAGTTCTGCTCTGTGGCGCGGTATTATCCCGTATTG
ACGCCGGGCAAGAGCAACTCGGTCGCCGCATACACTATTCTCAGAATGACTTGGTTGAGTACTCACCAGT
CACAGAAAAGCATCTTACGGACGGCATGACAGTACGCGAATTATGCAGCGCTGCCATAACCATGAGTGAT
AACACGGCGGCCAACTTACTTCTGACAACGATCGGAGGACCGAAGGAGCTTACCGCTTTTTTGCACAACA
TGGGTGATCATGTAACTCGCCTTGATCGTTGGGAACCGGAGCTGAATGAAGCCATACCAAACGACGAGCG
TGACACCACGATGCCTGTAGCTATGGCAACAACGTTGCGCAAACTCTTAACTGGCGAACTTCTTACTCTC
GCTTCCCGGCAACAATTAATAGACTGGATGGAGGCGGATAAAGTTGCAGGACCACTTCTGCGCTCGGCCC
TTCCGGCTGGCTGGTTTATTGCTGATAAATCTGGAGCCGGTGAGCGTGGGTCTCGCGGTATCATTGCAGC
ACTGGGGCCAGATGGTAAGCCCTCCCGTATCGTAGTTATCTACACGACGGGGAGTCAGGCAACTATGGAT
GAACGAAATAGACAGATCGCTGAGATAGGTGCCTCCCTGATTAAGCATTGGTAATAATTTAGCTTCCTTA
GCTCCTGAAAATCTCGATAACTCAAAAAATACGCCCGGTAGTGATCTTATTTCATTATGGTGAAAGTTGG
AACCTCTTACGTGCCGATCAACGTCTCATTTTCGCCAGATATCGACGTCTAAGAAACCATTATTATCATG
ACATTAACCTATAAAAATAGGCGTATCACGAGGCCCTTTCGTCTTCACCTCGAGTGCCACCTGACGTCTA
AGAAACCATTATTATCATGACATTAACCTATAAAAATAGGCGTATCACGAGGCAGAATTTCAGATAAAAA
AAATCCTTAGCTTTCGCTAAGGATGATTTCTGGA
Features (pLannotate 1.2.2; 10 found; start..end, strand, type, name):
     81..105     +  promoter       trc promoter (fragment): strong E. coli promoter; hybrid between the trp and lac UV5 promoters
    183..254     +  terminator     rrnB T1 terminator: transcription terminator T1 from the E. coli rrnB gene
    270..297     +  terminator     T7Te terminator: phage T7 early transcription terminator
   2009..2033    +  promoter       J23119(SpeI) promoter (fragment): bacterial promoter (Registry of Standard Biological Parts BBa J23119) modified to end with an SpeI site
   2787..3394    -  rep_origin     ori: high-copy-number ColE1/pMB1/pBR322/pUC origin of replication
   3492..3526    -  terminator     lambda t0 terminator: minimal transcription terminator from phage lambda (Scholtissek and Grosse, 1987)
   3602..3671    +  promoter       AmpR promoter: bla
   3674..4534    +  CDS            AmpR: β-lactamase; bla; confers resistance to ampicillin, carbenicillin, and related antibiotics
   4538..4640    -  promoter       cat promoter: promoter of the E. coli cat gene encoding chloramphenicol acetyltransferase
   4817..4860    -  terminator     bacterial terminator: putative bacterial transcription terminator
