[The description below was written by a language model from this plasmid's Addgene catalogue record and pLannotate feature annotations shown in this document.]
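Description:
SG-C-Int-2 is a high-copy bacterial plasmid for synthetic biology, built on the J66100 backbone and carrying a synthetic cassette described as a constitutive integrase cassette for Tp901. It replicates in E. coli from a ColE1/pUC-type origin and is selected with ampicillin through a β-lactamase gene driven by its native bla promoter. The backbone is recorded as about 2.3 kb and the insert, assembled by Gibson cloning, as about 2.5 kb, which matches the roughly 4.9 kb sequenced plasmid.

The automated feature table does not annotate the integrase coding sequence itself, so its exact position, its ribosome binding site and any degradation or epitope tags are not stated in the record. What is annotated are short fragments matching the trc promoter and the strong constitutive Registry promoter J23119, together with several transcription terminators (rrnB T1, T7Te, lambda t0 and a putative bacterial terminator) and a cat promoter fragment next to the resistance gene. The large unannotated regions around the promoter fragments presumably hold the payload, but which promoter drives the integrase cannot be determined from the table. The terminators would typically insulate the cassette from read-through to and from the backbone.

TP901-1 integrase is a serine recombinase that catalyses unidirectional recombination between its attB and attP sites, inverting or excising the intervening DNA. A constitutive source of this enzyme fits the associated work on recombinase logic devices, where it could be used to switch and characterise integrase-responsive targets without an inducer. The depositor notes some discrepancies between the quality-control sequence and the supplied reference sequence, said not to affect function.
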