Addgene plasmid #117031: SG-C-Int-2
Purpose: Constitutive integrase cassette - Tp901
Depositing lab: Jerome Bonnet. Depositing organization: CNRS UMR 5048, INSERM U1054, Centre de Biochimie Structurale. Publication: Hierarchical composition of reliable recombinase logic devices. Guiziou S, Mayonove P, Bonnet J. Nat Commun. 2019 Jan 28;10(1):456. doi: 10.1038/s41467-019-08391-y. PubMed 30692530.
Backbone
  Vector backbone: J66100
  Backbone size w/o insert (bp): 2327
  Vector type: Synthetic Biology
Growth in bacteria
  Bacterial resistance: Ampicillin, 100 μg/mL
  Growth temperature: 37°C
  Growth strain: DH5alpha
  Copy number: High Copy
Gene/Insert
  Gene/Insert name: Constitutive integrase cassette - Tp901
  Species: Synthetic
  Insert size (bp): 2535
  Cloning method: Gibson Cloning
Terms and licenses: Academic/Nonprofit Terms; Industry Terms: Not Available to Industry
Depositor comments: Please note that some discrepancies were found between Addgene's quality control result and the depositor's provided Genbank sequence. The depositor noted that these discrepancies do NOT affect plasmid function.
How to cite: SG-C-Int-2 was a gift from Jerome Bonnet (Addgene plasmid # 117031 ; http://n2t.net/addgene:117031 ; RRID:Addgene_117031)
